Addgene plasmid #195343: GFP-itis pBE-nt
Purpose: Base editor plasmid expressing ABE8e-NG-Cas9n under Theophylline Riboswitch and constituitively expressed nonsense non-targeting gRNA
Depositing lab: Alexis Komor. Publication: Curing "GFP-itis" in Bacteria with Base Editors: Development of a Genome Editing Science Program Implemented with High School Biology Students. Vasquez CA, Evanoff M, Ranzau BL, Gu S, Deters E, Komor AC. CRISPR J. 2023 Apr 20. doi: 10.1089/crispr.2023.0002. PubMed 37083425.
Backbone
  Vector backbone: unknown
  Vector type: CRISPR
Growth in bacteria
  Bacterial resistance: Ampicillin, 100 μg/mL
  Growth temperature: 37°C
  Growth strain: DH5alpha
  Copy number: Low Copy
Gene/Insert 1
  Gene/Insert name: ecTadA(8e)-SpCas9-NG (alt name: ABE8e A to G base editor)
  Species: Synthetic; E. coli
  Insert size (bp): 4650
  Mutation: SpCas9n-NG: D10A, L1111R, D1135V, G1218R, E1219F, A1322R, R1335V, T1337R
  Promoter: ProC
  Cloning method: Unknown
  Sequencing primers: 5′ cagctaacaccacgtcgt
Gene/Insert 2
  Gene/Insert name: gRNA gtgcacgacgccgtatgcga
  Promoter: Lac
  Cloning method: Unknown
  Sequencing primers: 5′ gatcgacctgtctcagctgggaggt
Terms and licenses: Academic/Nonprofit Terms; Industry Terms: Not Available to Industry
Depositor comments: Please visit https://www.biorxiv.org/content/10.1101/2023.02.06.527367v1 for bioRxiv preprint.
How to cite: GFP-itis pBE-nt was a gift from Alexis Komor (Addgene plasmid # 195343 ; http://n2t.net/addgene:195343 ; RRID:Addgene_195343)
