[The description below was written by a language model from this plasmid's Addgene catalogue record and pLannotate feature annotations shown in this document.]
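Description:
GFP-itis pBE-nt is a bacterial CRISPR base-editor plasmid of about 8.3 kb, built for use in E. coli. The record lists the backbone as unknown. The annotated sequence shows that the plasmid replicates from the low-copy pSC101 origin with its required Rep101 (RepA) protein. Selection is by ampicillin resistance, from a β-lactamase gene under its native bla promoter.

The main payload is the adenine base editor ABE8e, recorded as ecTadA(8e)-SpCas9-NG. In it, an evolved E. coli TadA deaminase domain is fused to the N-terminus of a Streptococcus pyogenes Cas9 nickase. The Cas9 carries D10A, which leaves a single active nuclease domain, along with the L1111R, D1135V, G1218R, E1219F, A1322R, R1335V and T1337R substitutions. These define the NG variant, which has relaxed PAM recognition. The feature table splits this Cas9 reading frame into an N-terminal "dCas9" segment and a C-terminal fragment, which appears to be an annotation artefact of one continuous coding sequence. The editor is driven by the ProC promoter and placed under a theophylline riboswitch, so its expression depends on adding the ligand. Neither of these two elements was picked up by the automated annotation. An rrnB T1 terminator lies upstream of the cassette.

On the opposite strand, a lac promoter with a CAP binding site drives a guide RNA fused to the S. pyogenes scaffold. Only a short lacI fragment is present, which fits the guide being described as constitutively expressed. The spacer is a nonsense, non-targeting sequence, so this plasmid serves as the negative control in the "GFP-itis" educational programme, in which high school students use base editors to correct a GFP gene in bacteria. It should produce A-to-G editing machinery without directing it to the target.
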