Features (pLannotate 1.2.2; 12 found; start..end, strand, type, name):
    123..983     -  CDS            AmpR: β-lactamase; bla; confers resistance to ampicillin, carbenicillin, and related antibiotics
    984..1088    -  promoter       AmpR promoter: bla
   1196..2146    -  CDS            Rep101: RepA protein needed for replication with the pSC101 origin; rep101
   2194..2416    -  rep_origin     pSC101 ori: low-copy replication origin that requires the Rep101 protein
   2981..3026    +  terminator     rrnB T1 terminator: transcription terminator T1 from the E. coli rrnB gene
   3242..3736    +  CDS            tadA: TADA_ECOLI - Also known as yfhC. Experimental evidence at protein level: Swiss-Prot protein existence level 1. Catalyzes the deamination of adenosine to inosine at the wobble position 34 of tRNA(Arg2). Essential for cell viability. From Escherichia coli (strain K12).
   3791..5392    +  CDS            dCas9(N): N-terminal portion of catalytically inactive Streptococcus pyogenes dCas9 carrying the D10A mutation (Zetsche et al., 2015)
   5393..7887    +  CDS            Cas9(C) (fragment): C-terminal portion of Streptococcus pyogenes Cas9 (Zetsche et al., 2015)
   8014..8089    -  misc_RNA       gRNA scaffold: guide RNA scaffold for the Streptococcus pyogenes CRISPR/Cas9 system
   8116..8146    -  promoter       lac promoter: promoter for the E. coli lac operon
   8161..8182    -  protein_bind   CAP binding site: CAP binding activates transcription in the presence of cAMP. E. coli catabolite activator protein
   8195..16      -  CDS            lacI (fragment) (across the origin): lac repressor; lacI; The lac repressor binds to the lac operator to inhibit transcription in E. coli. This inhibition can be relieved by adding lactose or isopropyl-β-D-thiogalactopyranoside (IPTG).
>Addgene plasmid #195343 | GFP-itis pBE-nt | addgene full sequence | sequence record 383225 | Addgene NGS Result
TTTGCGTATTGGGCGCACTTAATTAACGGCACTGCGAAAAAACCCCGCCGAAGCGGGGTTTTTTGCGAAA
TATAATGACCCTCTTGATAACCCAAGAGGGCATTTTTTAATGCCCATGGCGTTTACCAATGCTTAATCAG
TGAGGCACCTATCTCAGCGATCTGTCTATTTCGTTCATCCATAGTTGCCTGACTCCCCGTCGTGTAGATA
ACTACGATACGGGAGGGCTTACCATCTGGCCCCAGTGCTGCAATGATACCGCGGGACCCACGCTCACCGG
CTCCAGATTTATCAGCAATAAACCAGCCAGCCGGAAGGGCCGAGCGCAGAAGTGGTCCTGCAACTTTATC
CGCCTCCATCCAGTCTATTAATTGTTGCCGGGAAGCTAGAGTAAGTAGTTCGCCAGTTAATAGTTTGCGC
AACGTTGTTGCCATTGCTACAGGCATCGTGGTGTCACGCTCGTCGTTTGGTATGGCTTCATTCAGCTCCG
GTTCCCAACGATCAAGGCGAGTTACATGATCCCCCATGTTGTGCAAAAAAGCGGTTAGCTCCTTCGGTCC
TCCGATCGTTGTCAGAAGTAAGTTGGCCGCAGTGTTATCACTCATGGTTATGGCAGCACTGCATAATTCT
CTTACTGTCATGCCATCCGTAAGATGCTTTTCTGTGACTGGTGAGTACTCAACCAAGTCATTCTGATAAT
AGTGTATGCGGCGACCGAGTTGCTCTTGCCCGGCGTCAATACGGGATAATACCGCGCCACATAGCAGAAC
TTTAAAAGTGCTCATCATTGGAAAACGTTCTTCGGGGCGAAAACTCTCAAGGATCTTACCGCTGTTGAGA
TCCAGTTCGATGTAACCCACTCGTGCACCCAACTGATCTTCAGCATCTTTTACTTTCACCAGCGTTTCTG
GGTGAGCAAAAACAGGAAGGCAAAATGCCGCAAAAAAGGGAATAAGGGCGACACGGAAATGTTGAATACT
CATACTCTTCCTTTTTCAATATTATTGAAGCATTTATCAGGGTTATTGTCTCATGAGCGGATACATATTT
GAATGTATTTAGAAAAATAAACAAATAGGGGTTCCGCGCACATTTCCCCGAAAAGTGCCACCTGACGTCT
AAGAAACCATTATTATCATGACATTAACCTATAAAAATAGGCGTATCACGAGGCCCTTAGGCCAAATAGG
CCGTTTCAGATCCTTCCGTATTTAGCCAGTATGTTCTCTAGTGTGGTTCGTTGTTTTTGCGTGAGCCATG
AGAACGAACCATTGAGATCATGCTTACTTTGCATGTCACTCAAAAATTTTGCCTCAAAACTGGTGAGCTG
AATTTTTACAGTTAAAGCATCGTGTAGTGTTTTTCTTAGTCCGTTACGTAGGTAGGAATCTGATGTAATG
GTTGTTGGTATTTTGTCACCATTCATTTTTATCTGGTTGTTCTCAAGTTCGGTTACGAGATCCATTTGTC
TATCTAGTTCAACTTGGAAAATCAACGTATCAGTCGGGCGGCCTCGCTTATCAACCACCAATTTCATATT
GCTGTAAGTGTTTAAATCTTTACTTATTGGTTTCAAAACCCATTGGTTAAGCCTTTTAAACTCATGGTAG
TTATTTTCAAGCATTAACATGAACTTAAATTCATCAAGGCTAATCTCTATATTTGCCTTGTGAGTTTTCT
TTTGTGTTAGTTCTTTTAATAACCACTCATAAATCCTCATAGAGTATTTGTTTTCAAAAGACTTAACATG
TTCCAGATTATATTTTATGAATTTTTTTAACTGGAAAAGATAAGGCAATATCTCTTCACTAAAAACTAAT
TCTAATTTTTCGCTTGAGAACTTGGCATAGTTTGTCCACTGGAAAATCTCAAAGCCTTTAACCAAAGGAT
TCCTGATTTCCACAGTTCTCGTCATCAGCTCTCTGGTTGCTTTAGCTAATACACCATAAGCATTTTCCCT
ACTGATGTTCATCATCTGAGCGTATTGGTTATAAGTGAACGATACCGTCCGTTCTTTCCTTGTAGGGTTT
TCAATCGTGGGGTTGAGTAGTGCCACACAGCATAAAATTAGCTTGGTTTCATGCTCCGTTAAGTCATAGC
GACTAATCGCTAGTTCATTTGCTTTGAAAACAACTAATTCAGACATACATCTCAATTGGTCTAGGTGATT
TTAATCACTATACCAATTGAGATGGGCTAGTCAATGATAATTACTAGTCCTTTTCCTTTGAGTTGTGGGT
ATCTGTAAATTCTGCTAGACCTTTGCTGGAAAACTTGTAAATTCTGCTAGACCCTCTGTAAATTCCGCTA
GACCTTTGTGTGTTTTTTTTGTTTATATTCAAGTGGTTATAATTTATAGAATAAAGAAAGAATAAAAAAA
GATAAAAAGAATAGATCCCAGCCCTGTGTATAACTCACTACTTTAGTCAGTTCCGCAGTATTACAAAAGG
ATGTCGCAAACGCTGTTTGCTCCTCTACAAAACAGACCTTAAAACCCTAAAGGCTTAAGTAGCACCCTCG
CAAGCTCGGGCAAATCGCTGAATATTCCTTTTGTCTCCGACCATCAGGCACCTGAGTCGCTGTCTTTTTC
GTGACATTCAGTTCGCTGCGCTCACGGCTCTGGCAGTGAATGGGGGTAAATGGCACTACAGGCGCCTTTT
ATGGATTCATGCAAGGAAACTACCCATAATACAAGAAAAGCCCGTCACGGGCTTCTCAGGGCGTTTTATG
GCGGGTCTGCTATGTGGTGCTATCTGACTTTTTGCTGTTCAGCAGTTCCTGCCCTCTGATTTTCCAGTCT
GACCACTTCGGATTATCCCGTGACAGGTCATTCAGACTGGCTAATGCACCCAGTAAGGCAGCGGTATCAT
CAACAGGCTTACCCGTCTTACTGTCCTACTGAACCGCTCTAGATTTCAGTGCAATTTATCTCTTCAAATG
TAGCACCTGAAGTCAGCCCAGGAGGAAGAGGACATCCGGTCAAATAAAACGAAAGGCTCAGTCGAAAGAC
TGGGCCTTTCGTTTTAGACTTAGGGACCCTCACAGCTAACACCACGTCGTCCCTATCTGCTGCCCTAGGT
CTATGAGTGGTTGCTGGATAACTTTACGGGCATGCATAAGGCTCGTATGATATATTCAGGGAAGCCACAA
CGGTTTCCCTCTACAAATAATTTTGTTTAACTTTGGTGATACCAGCATCGTCTTGATGCCCTTGGCAGCA
CCCTGCTAAGGTAACAACAAGATGTCTGAGGTGGAGTTTTCCCACGAGTACTGGATGAGACATGCCCTGA
CCCTGGCCAAGAGGGCACGGGATGAGAGGGAGGTGCCTGTGGGAGCCGTGCTGGTGCTGAACAATAGAGT
GATCGGCGAGGGCTGGAACAGAGCCATCGGCCTGCACGACCCAACAGCCCATGCCGAAATTATGGCCCTG
AGACAGGGCGGCCTGGTCATGCAGAACTACAGACTGATTGACGCCACCCTGTACGTGACATTCGAGCCTT
GCGTGATGTGCGCCGGCGCCATGATCCACTCTAGGATCGGCCGCGTTGTGTTTGGCGTGAGGAACTCAAA
AAGAGGCGCCGCAGGCTCCCTGATGAACGTGCTGAACTACCCCGGCATGAATCACCGCGTCGAAATTACC
GAGGGAATCCTGGCAGATGAATGTGCCGCCCTGCTGTGCGATTTCTATCGGATGCCTAGACAGGTGTTCA
ATGCTCAGAAGAAGGCCCAGAGCTCCATCAACTCCGGTAGCGAAACACCGGGGACTTCAGAATCGGCCAC
CCCGGAGTCTGACAAGAAGTACAGCATCGGCCTGGCCATCGGCACCAACTCTGTGGGCTGGGCCGTGATC
ACCGACGAGTACAAGGTGCCCAGCAAGAAATTCAAGGTGCTGGGCAACACCGACCGGCACAGCATCAAGA
AGAACCTGATCGGAGCCCTGCTGTTCGACAGCGGCGAAACAGCCGAGGCCACCCGGCTGAAGAGAACCGC
CAGAAGAAGATACACCAGACGGAAGAACCGGATCTGCTATCTGCAAGAGATCTTCAGCAACGAGATGGCC
AAGGTGGACGACAGCTTCTTCCACAGACTGGAAGAGTCCTTCCTGGTGGAAGAGGATAAGAAGCACGAGC
GGCACCCCATCTTCGGCAACATCGTGGACGAGGTGGCCTACCACGAGAAGTACCCCACCATCTACCACCT
GAGAAAGAAACTGGTGGACAGCACCGACAAGGCCGACCTGCGGCTGATCTATCTGGCCCTGGCCCACATG
ATCAAGTTCCGGGGCCACTTCCTGATCGAGGGCGACCTGAACCCCGACAACAGCGACGTGGACAAGCTGT
TCATCCAGCTGGTGCAGACCTACAACCAGCTGTTCGAGGAAAACCCCATCAACGCCAGCGGCGTGGACGC
CAAGGCCATCCTGTCTGCCAGACTGAGCAAGAGCAGACGGCTGGAAAATCTGATCGCCCAGCTGCCCGGC
GAGAAGAAGAATGGCCTGTTCGGAAACCTGATTGCCCTGAGCCTGGGCCTGACCCCCAACTTCAAGAGCA
ACTTCGACCTGGCCGAGGATGCCAAACTGCAGCTGAGCAAGGACACCTACGACGACGACCTGGACAACCT
GCTGGCCCAGATCGGCGACCAGTACGCCGACCTGTTTCTGGCCGCCAAGAACCTGTCCGACGCCATCCTG
CTGAGCGACATCCTGAGAGTGAACACCGAGATCACCAAGGCCCCCCTGAGCGCCTCTATGATCAAGAGAT
ACGACGAGCACCACCAGGACCTGACCCTGCTGAAAGCTCTCGTGCGGCAGCAGCTGCCTGAGAAGTACAA
AGAGATTTTCTTCGACCAGAGCAAGAACGGCTACGCCGGCTACATTGACGGCGGAGCCAGCCAGGAAGAG
TTCTACAAGTTCATCAAGCCCATCCTGGAAAAGATGGACGGCACCGAGGAACTGCTCGTGAAGCTGAACA
GAGAGGACCTGCTGCGGAAGCAGCGGACCTTCGACAACGGCAGCATCCCCCACCAGATCCACCTGGGAGA
GCTGCACGCCATTCTGCGGCGGCAGGAAGATTTTTACCCATTCCTGAAGGACAACCGGGAAAAGATCGAG
AAGATCCTGACCTTCCGCATCCCCTACTACGTGGGCCCTCTGGCCAGGGGAAACAGCAGATTCGCCTGGA
TGACCAGAAAGAGCGAGGAAACCATCACCCCCTGGAACTTCGAGGAAGTGGTGGACAAGGGCGCTTCCGC
CCAGAGCTTCATCGAGCGGATGACCAACTTCGATAAGAACCTGCCCAACGAGAAGGTGCTGCCCAAGCAC
AGCCTGCTGTACGAGTACTTCACCGTGTATAACGAGCTGACCAAAGTGAAATACGTGACCGAGGGAATGA
GAAAGCCCGCCTTCCTGAGCGGCGAGCAGAAAAAGGCCATCGTGGACCTGCTGTTCAAGACCAACCGGAA
AGTGACCGTGAAGCAGCTGAAAGAGGACTACTTCAAGAAAATCGAGTGCTTCGACTCCGTGGAAATCTCC
GGCGTGGAAGATCGGTTCAACGCCTCCCTGGGCACATACCACGATCTGCTGAAAATTATCAAGGACAAGG
ACTTCCTGGACAATGAGGAAAACGAGGACATTCTGGAAGATATCGTGCTGACCCTGACACTGTTTGAGGA
CAGAGAGATGATCGAGGAACGGCTGAAAACCTATGCCCACCTGTTCGACGACAAAGTGATGAAGCAGCTG
AAGCGGCGGAGATACACCGGCTGGGGCAGGCTGAGCCGGAAGCTGATCAACGGCATCCGGGACAAGCAGT
CCGGCAAGACAATCCTGGATTTCCTGAAGTCCGACGGCTTCGCCAACAGAAACTTCATGCAGCTGATCCA
CGACGACAGCCTGACCTTTAAAGAGGACATCCAGAAAGCCCAGGTGTCCGGCCAGGGCGATAGCCTGCAC
GAGCACATTGCCAATCTGGCCGGCAGCCCCGCCATTAAGAAGGGCATCCTGCAGACAGTGAAGGTGGTGG
ACGAGCTCGTGAAAGTGATGGGCCGGCACAAGCCCGAGAACATCGTGATCGAAATGGCCAGAGAGAACCA
GACCACCCAGAAGGGACAGAAGAACAGCCGCGAGAGAATGAAGCGGATCGAAGAGGGCATCAAAGAGCTG
GGCAGCCAGATCCTGAAAGAACACCCCGTGGAAAACACCCAGCTGCAGAACGAGAAGCTGTACCTGTACT
ACCTGCAGAATGGGCGGGATATGTACGTGGACCAGGAACTGGACATCAACCGGCTGTCCGACTACGATGT
GGACCATATCGTGCCTCAGAGCTTTCTGAAGGACGACTCCATCGACAACAAGGTGCTGACCAGAAGCGAC
AAGAACCGGGGCAAGAGCGACAACGTGCCCTCCGAAGAGGTCGTGAAGAAGATGAAGAACTACTGGCGGC
AGCTGCTGAACGCCAAGCTGATTACCCAGAGAAAGTTCGACAATCTGACCAAGGCCGAGAGAGGCGGCCT
GAGCGAACTGGATAAGGCCGGCTTCATCAAGAGACAGCTGGTGGAAACCCGGCAGATCACAAAGCACGTG
GCACAGATCCTGGACTCCCGGATGAACACTAAGTACGACGAGAATGACAAGCTGATCCGGGAAGTGAAAG
TGATCACCCTGAAGTCCAAGCTGGTGTCCGATTTCCGGAAGGATTTCCAGTTTTACAAAGTGCGCGAGAT
CAACAACTACCACCACGCCCACGACGCCTACCTGAACGCCGTCGTGGGAACCGCCCTGATCAAAAAGTAC
CCTAAGCTGGAAAGCGAGTTCGTGTACGGCGACTACAAGGTGTACGACGTGCGGAAGATGATCGCCAAGA
GCGAGCAGGAAATCGGCAAGGCTACCGCCAAGTACTTCTTCTACAGCAACATCATGAACTTTTTCAAGAC
CGAGATTACCCTGGCCAACGGCGAGATCCGGAAGCGGCCTCTGATCGAGACAAACGGCGAAACCGGGGAG
ATCGTGTGGGATAAGGGCCGGGATTTTGCCACCGTGCGGAAAGTGCTGAGCATGCCCCAAGTGAATATCG
TGAAAAAGACCGAGGTGCAGACAGGCGGCTTCAGCAAAGAGTCTATCCGTCCCAAGAGGAACAGCGATAA
GCTGATCGCCAGAAAGAAGGACTGGGACCCTAAGAAGTACGGCGGCTTCGTGAGCCCCACCGTGGCCTAT
TCTGTGCTGGTGGTGGCCAAAGTGGAAAAGGGCAAGTCCAAGAAACTGAAGAGTGTGAAAGAGCTGCTGG
GGATCACCATCATGGAAAGAAGCAGCTTCGAGAAGAATCCCATCGACTTTCTGGAAGCCAAGGGCTACAA
AGAAGTGAAAAAGGACCTGATCATCAAGCTGCCTAAGTACTCCCTGTTCGAGCTGGAAAACGGCCGGAAG
AGAATGCTGGCCTCTGCCCGGTTCCTGCAGAAGGGAAACGAACTGGCCCTGCCCTCCAAATATGTGAACT
TCCTGTACCTGGCCAGCCACTATGAGAAGCTGAAGGGCTCCCCCGAGGATAATGAGCAGAAACAGCTGTT
TGTGGAACAGCACAAGCACTACCTGGACGAGATCATCGAGCAGATCAGCGAGTTCTCCAAGAGAGTGATC
CTGGCCGACGCTAATCTGGACAAAGTGCTGTCCGCCTACAACAAGCACCGGGATAAGCCCATCAGAGAGC
AGGCCGAGAATATCATCCACCTGTTTACCCTGACCAATCTGGGAGCCCCTAGGGCCTTCAAGTACTTTGA
CACCACCATCGACCGGAAGGTGTACCGTAGCACCAAAGAGGTGCTGGACGCCACCCTGATCCACCAGAGC
ATCACCGGCCTGTACGAGACACGGATCGACCTGTCTCAGCTGGGAGGTGACTAAACGGAGCCAATGTACG
CAAAAACCCCGCTTCAGCGGGGTTTTTTCGCCAAAAAAAACCCCGCCCTGTCAGGGGCGGGGTTTTTTTT
TATGTTGAAAATCTCCTTCTAGATTAAAAAAAAGCACCGACTCGGTGCCACTTTTTCAAGTTGATAACGG
ACTAGCCTTATTTTAACTTGCTATTTCTAGCTCTAAAACTCGCATACGGCGTCGTGCACTCCACACAACA
TACGAGCCGGAAGCATAAAGTGTAAAGCCTGGGGTGCCTAATGAGTGAGCTAACTCACATTAATTGCGTT
GCGCTCACTGCCCGCTTTCCAGTCGGGAAACCTGTCGTGCCAGCTGCATTAATGAATCGGCCAACGCGCG
GGGAGAGGCGG
